Addgene plasmid #171142: pPPC009.106
Purpose: Expression of J106 scRNA on pBBR1-KmR plasmid
Depositing lab: Jesse Zalatan. Depositing organization: University of Washington. Publication: Portable bacterial CRISPR transcriptional activation enables metabolic engineering in Pseudomonas putida. Kiattisewee C, Dong C, Fontana J, Sugianto W, Peralta-Yahya P, Carothers JM, Zalatan JG. Metab Eng. 2021 Apr 27. pii: S1096-7176(21)00063-X. doi: 10.1016/j.ymben.2021.04.002. PubMed 33930546.
Backbone
  Vector backbone: pBBR1-MCS2
  Backbone manufacturer: Kenneth M. Peterson
  Backbone size w/o insert (bp): 5148
  Total vector size (bp): 5570
  Vector type: Bacterial Expression, CRISPR
Growth in bacteria
  Bacterial resistance: Kanamycin, 50 μg/mL
  Growth temperature: 37°C
  Growth strain: DH5alpha
  Growth instructions: Medium Copy in P. putida
  Copy number: Low Copy
Gene/Insert
  Gene/Insert name: J106 scRNA
  gRNA/shRNA sequence: AGGACGCCTTTGGTAACCGC
  Species: Synthetic
  Promoter: BBa_J23119
  Cloning method: Gibson Cloning
  Sequencing primers: 5′ tttcccagtcacgacgttgt; 3′ tgaccatgattacgccaagc
Terms and licenses: Academic/Nonprofit Terms; Industry Terms: Not Available to Industry
Depositor comments: Alternative names: pCK033.06, pBBR1-KmR_J106
How to cite: pPPC009.106 was a gift from Jesse Zalatan (Addgene plasmid # 171142 ; http://n2t.net/addgene:171142 ; RRID:Addgene_171142)
