[The description below was written by a language model from this plasmid's Addgene catalogue record and pLannotate feature annotations shown in this document.]
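Description:
pPPC009.106 is a broad-host-range bacterial CRISPR plasmid of about 5.6 kb, built on the pBBR1-MCS2 backbone to express a single scaffold RNA (scRNA) called J106. It replicates through the pBBR1 oriV together with the pBBR1 Rep protein, a replicon from Bordetella bronchiseptica that functions in many Gram-negative species. The record lists it as low copy in E. coli cloning strains and medium copy in Pseudomonas putida. Selection is by kanamycin, conferred by the Tn5-derived neo (nptII) gene. The short tnpA, ble, CmR, TcR, lacI and M13 ori fragments in the feature table are non-functional remnants of the backbone's construction history, not working parts.

The synthetic insert was placed by Gibson assembly into the pBBR1-MCS2 multiple cloning site, between the flanking T3 and T7 promoters and interrupting the lacZα region. It runs antisense to the lac promoter. The strong constitutive BBa_J23119 promoter drives a 20-nt spacer fused to the Streptococcus pyogenes Cas9 guide RNA scaffold, which is followed by an MS2 stem loop. An rrnB T1 terminator region ends the transcript; the annotated 5S rRNA and the short capTEV hit are probably rrnB flanking sequence and a spurious match, respectively. In an scRNA, the guide portion directs a catalytically inactive Cas9 to its DNA target, while the MS2 hairpin recruits an effector fused to the MS2 coat protein. Neither protein component is encoded on this plasmid, so both must be supplied separately. The associated work concerns portable CRISPR transcriptional activation for metabolic engineering in P. putida, so this plasmid serves as the guide-delivery component that targets the J106 site. The record does not say what that target site is.
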