Features (pLannotate 1.2.2; 22 found; start..end, strand, type, name):
   1506..1790    +  CDS            tnpA (fragment): TN5P_ECOLX - Also known as tnp. Experimental evidence at protein level: Swiss-Prot protein existence level 1. Mediates transposition of transposon Tn5 by a 'cut and paste' mechanism. First, the monomeric transposase binds the 19 bp inverted DNA repeats flanking the transposon. Then, dimerization of the DNA- bound transposase creates a synaptic DNA complex. After nicking of the first DNA strand, excision of the transposon proceeds through a series of intermediates. The transposase then mediates the insertion of the transposon at a new site by strand transfer. The activity of the wild- type tran
   1822..2613    +  CDS            neo: KKA2_KLEPN - Also known as kan, nptII. Experimental evidence at protein level: Swiss-Prot protein existence level 1. Resistance to kanamycin, neomycin, paromomycin, ribostamycin, butirosin and gentamicin B. From Klebsiella pneumoniae.
   2637..2789    +  CDS            ble (fragment): BLE_KLEPN - Experimental evidence at protein level: Swiss-Prot protein existence level 1. Binding protein with a strong affinity to the bleomycin family of antibiotics. Binds to CL990; an antimitotic-antibiotic compound. From Klebsiella pneumoniae.
   2789..2905    +  CDS            CmR (fragment): chloramphenicol acetyltransferase; cat; confers resistance to chloramphenicol
   2916..3008    +  CDS            lacI (fragment): lac repressor; lacI; The lac repressor binds to the lac operator to inhibit transcription in E. coli. This inhibition can be relieved by adding lactose or isopropyl-β-D-thiogalactopyranoside (IPTG).
   3021..3042    +  protein_bind   CAP binding site: CAP binding activates transcription in the presence of cAMP. E. coli catabolite activator protein
   3057..3087    +  promoter       lac promoter: promoter for the E. coli lac operon
   3095..3111    +  protein_bind   lac operator: The lac repressor binds to the lac operator to inhibit transcription in E. coli. This inhibition can be relieved by adding lactose or isopropyl-β-D-thiogalactopyranoside (IPTG). lac repressor encoded by lacI
   3156..3174    +  promoter       T3 promoter: promoter for bacteriophage T3 RNA polymerase
   3219..3265    -  terminator     rrnB T1 terminator: transcription terminator T1 from the E. coli rrnB gene
   3267..3382    -  ncRNA          5S rRNA: Accession: RF00001 - 5S ribosomal RNA
   3491..3508    -  CDS            capTEV™ (fragment): composite tag for in vivo biotinylation, TEV protease cleavage, and 6xHis tagging
   3576..3594    -  misc_RNA       MS2 stem loop: stem loop that binds the bacteriophage MS2 coat protein
   3593..3657    -  misc_RNA       gRNA scaffold (fragment): guide RNA scaffold for the Streptococcus pyogenes CRISPR/Cas9 system
   3678..3712    -  promoter       J23119(SpeI) promoter: bacterial promoter (Registry of Standard Biological Parts BBa J23119) modified to end with an SpeI site
   3727..3745    -  promoter       T7 promoter: promoter for bacteriophage T7 RNA polymerase
   3753..3908    +  CDS            lacZα (fragment): LacZα fragment of β-galactosidase; lacZ fragment
   3912..3989    -  rep_origin     M13 ori (fragment): M13 bacteriophage origin of replication; arrow indicates direction of (+) strand synthesis
   3989..4020    +  CDS            CmR (fragment): chloramphenicol acetyltransferase confers resistance to chloramphenicol
   4350..4419    -  CDS            TcR (fragment): tetracycline efflux protein; tet; confers resistance to tetracycline
   4480..5142    -  CDS            pBBR1 Rep: replication protein for the broad-host-range plasmid pBBR1 from Bordetella bronchiseptica
   5143..342     -  rep_origin     pBBR1 oriV (across the origin): replication origin of the broad-host-range plasmid pBBR1 from Bordetella bronchiseptica; requires the pBBR1 Rep protein for replication
>Addgene plasmid #171142 | pPPC009.106 | addgene full sequence | sequence record 344705 | Addgene NGS Result
CTTCGACTGCCCCCACTCGCATAGGCTTGGGTCGTTCCAGGCGCGTCAAGGCCAAGCCGCTGCGCGGTCG
CTGCGCGAGCCTTGACCCGCCTTCCACTTGGTGTCCAACCGGCAAGCGAAGCGCGCAGGCCGCAGGCCGG
AGGCTTTTCCCCAGAGAAAATTAAAAAAATTGATGGGGCAAGGCCGCAGGCCGCGCAGTTGGAGCCGGTG
GGTATGTGGTCGAAGGCTGGGTAGCCGGTGGGCAATCCCTGTGGTCAAGCTCGTGGGCAGGCGCAGCCTG
TCCATCAGCTTGTCCAGCAGGGTTGTCCACGGGCCGAGCGAAGCGAGCCAGCCGGTGGCCGCTCGCGGCC
ATCGTCCACATATCCACGGGCTGGCAAGGGAGCGCAGCGACCGCGCAGGGCGAAGCCCGGAGAGCAAGCC
CGTAGGGCGCCGCAGCCGCCGTAGGCGGTCACGACTTTGCGAAGCAAAGTCTAGTGAGTATACTCAAGCA
TTGAGTGGCCCGCCGGAGGCACCGCCTTGCGCTGCCCCCGTCGAGCCGGTTGGACACCAAAAGGGAGGGG
CAGGCATGGCGGCATACGCGATCATGCGATGCAAGAAGCTGGCGAAAATGGGCAACGTGGCGGCCAGTCT
CAAGCACGCCTACCGCGAGCGCGAGACGCCCAACGCTGACGCCAGCAGGACGCCAGAGAACGAGCACTGG
GCGGCCAGCAGCACCGATGAAGCGATGGGCCGACTGCGCGAGTTGCTGCCAGAGAAGCGGCGCAAGGACG
CTGTGTTGGCGGTCGAGTACGTCATGACGGCCAGCCCGGAATGGTGGAAGTCGGCCAGCCAAGAACAGCA
GGCGGCGTTCTTCGAGAAGGCGCACAAGTGGCTGGCGGACAAGTACGGGGCGGATCGCATCGTGACGGCC
AGCATCCACCGTGACGAAACCAGCCCGCACATGACCGCGTTCGTGGTGCCGCTGACGCAGGACGGCAGGC
TGTCGGCCAAGGAGTTCATCGGCAACAAAGCGCAGATGACCCGCGACCAGACCACGTTTGCGGCCGCTGT
GGCCGATCTAGGGCTGCAACGGGGCATCGAGGGCAGCAAGGCACGTCACACGCGCATTCAGGCGTTCTAC
GAGGCCCTGGAGCGGCCACCAGTGGGCCACGTCACCATCAGCCCGCAAGCGGTCGAGCCACGCGCCTATG
CACCGCAGGGATTGGCCGAAAAGCTGGGAATCTCAAAGCGCGTTGAGACGCCGGAAGCCGTGGCCGACCG
GCTGACAAAAGCGGTTCGGCAGGGGTATGAGCCTGCCCTACAGGCCGCCGCAGGAGCGCGTGAGATGCGC
AAGAAGGCCGATCAAGCCCAAGAGACGGCCCGAGACCTTCGGGAGCGCCTGAAGCCCGTTCTGGACGCCC
TGGGGCCGTTGAATCGGGATATGCAGGCCAAGGCCGCCGCGATCATCAAGGCCGTGGGCGAAAAGCTGCT
GACGGAACAGCGGGAAGTCCAGCGCCAGAAACAGGCCCAGCGCCAGCAGGAACGCGGGCGCGCACATTTC
CCCGAAAAGTGCCACCTGGGATGAATGTCAGCTACTGGGCTATCTGGACAAGGGAAAACGCAAGCGCAAA
GAGAAAGCAGGTAGCTTGCAGTGGGCTTACATGGCGATAGCTAGACTGGGCGGTTTTATGGACAGCAAGC
GAACCGGAATTGCCAGCTGGGGCGCCCTCTGGTAAGGTTGGGAAGCCCTGCAAAGTAAACTGGATGGCTT
TCTTGCCGCCAAGGATCTGATGGCGCAGGGGATCAAGATCTGATCAAGAGACAGGATGAGGATCGTTTCG
CATGATTGAACAAGATGGATTGCACGCAGGTTCTCCGGCCGCTTGGGTGGAGAGGCTATTCGGCTATGAC
TGGGCACAACAGACAATCGGCTGCTCTGATGCCGCCGTGTTCCGGCTGTCAGCGCAGGGGCGCCCGGTTC
TTTTTGTCAAGACCGACCTGTCCGGTGCCCTGAATGAACTGCAGGACGAGGCAGCGCGGCTATCGTGGCT
GGCCACGACGGGCGTTCCTTGCGCAGCTGTGCTCGACGTTGTCACTGAAGCGGGAAGGGACTGGCTGCTA
TTGGGCGAAGTGCCGGGGCAGGATCTCCTGTCATCTCACCTTGCTCCTGCCGAGAAAGTATCCATCATGG
CTGATGCAATGCGGCGGCTGCATACGCTTGATCCGGCTACCTGCCCATTCGACCACCAAGCGAAACATCG
CATCGAGCGAGCACGTACTCGGATGGAAGCCGGTCTTGTCGATCAGGATGATCTGGACGAAGAGCATCAG
GGGCTCGCGCCAGCCGAACTGTTCGCCAGGCTCAAGGCGCGCATGCCCGACGGCGAGGATCTCGTCGTGA
CCCATGGCGATGCCTGCTTGCCGAATATCATGGTGGAAAATGGCCGCTTTTCTGGATTCATCGACTGTGG
CCGGCTGGGTGTGGCGGACCGCTATCAGGACATAGCGTTGGCTACCCGTGATATTGCTGAAGAGCTTGGC
GGCGAATGGGCTGACCGCTTCCTCGTGCTTTACGGTATCGCCGCTCCCGATTCGCAGCGCATCGCCTTCT
ATCGCCTTCTTGACGAGTTCTTCTGAGCGGGACTCTGGGGTTCGAAATGACCGACCAAGCGACGCCCAAC
CTGCCATCACGAGATTTCGATTCCACCGCCGCCTTCTATGAAAGGTTGGGCTTCGGAATCGTTTTCCGGG
ACGCCGGCTGGATGATCCTCCAGCGCGGGGATCTCATGCTGGAGTTCTTCGCCCACCCCCATGGGCAAAT
ATTATACGCAAGGCGACAAGGTGCTGATGCCGCTGGCGATTCAGGTTCATCATGCCGTTTGTGATGGCTT
CCATGTCGGCAGAATGCTTAATGAATTACAACAGTTTTTATGCATGCGCCCAATACGCAAACCGCCTCTC
CCCGCGCGTTGGCCGATTCATTAATGCAGCTGGCACGACAGGTTTCCCGACTGGAAAGCGGGCAGTGAGC
GCAACGCAATTAATGTGAGTTAGCTCACTCATTAGGCACCCCAGGCTTTACACTTTATGCTTCCGGCTCG
TATGTTGTGTGGAATTGTGAGCGGATAACAATTTCACACAGGAAACAGCTATGACCATGATTACGCCAAG
CGCGCAATTAACCCTCACTAAAGGGAACAAAAGCTGGTCTAGCTTAAGAGTTCACCGACAAACAACAGAT
AAAACGAAAGGCCCAGTCTTTCGACTGAGCCTTTCGTTTTATTTGATGCCTGGCAGTTCCCTACTCTCGC
ATGGGGAGACCCCACACTACCATCGGCGCTACGGCGTTTCACTTCTGAGTTCGGCATGGGGTCAGGTGGG
ACCACCGCGCTACTGCCGCCAGGCAAATTCTGTTTTATCAGACCGCTTCTGCGTTCTGATTTAATCTGTA
TCAGGCTGAAAATCTTCTCTCATCCGCCAAAACAGCCAAGCTGGAGACCGTTTAAACTCAATGATGATGA
TGATGATGGTCGACGGCGCTATTCAGATCCTCTTCTGAGATGAGTTTTTGTTCGGGCCCAAGCTTCAAAA
AAAGCACATGGGTGATCCTCATGTGCCACTTTTTCAAGTTGATAACGGACTAGCCTTATTTTAACTTGCT
ATTTCTAGCTCTAAAACGCGGTTACCAAAGGCGTCCTACTAGTATTATACCTAGGACTGAGCTAGCTGTC
AAGAGCTCCAATTCGCCCTATAGTGAGTCGTATTACGCGCGCTCACTGGCCGTCGTTTTACAACGTCGTG
ACTGGGAAAACCCTGGCGTTACCCAACTTAATCGCCTTGCAGCACATCCCCCTTTCGCCAGCTGGCGTAA
TAGCGAAGAGGCCCGCACCGATCGCCCTTCCCAACAGTTGCGCAGCCTGAATGGCGAATGGAAATTGTAA
GCGTTAATATTTTGTTAAAATTCGCGTTAAATTTTTGTTAAATCAGCTCATTTTTTAACCAATAGGCCGT
ACTGCGATGAGTGGCAGGGCGGGGCGTAATTTTTTTAAGGCAGTTATTGGTGCCCTTAAACGCCTGGTTG
CTACGCCTGAATAAGTGATAATAAGCGGATGAATGGCAGAAATTCGAAAGCAAATTCGACCCGGTCGTCG
GTTCAGGGCAGGGTCGTTAAATAGCCGCTTATGTCTATTGCTGGTTTACCGGTTTATTGACTACCGGAAG
CAGTGTGACCGTGTGCTTCTCAAATGCCTGAGGCCAGTTTGCTCAGGCTCTCCCCGTGGAGGTAATAATT
GACGATATGATCATTTATTCTGCCTCCCAGAGCCTGATAAAAACGGTGAATCCGTTAGCGAGGTGCCGCC
GGCTTCCATTCAGGTCGAGGTGGCCCGGCTCCATGCACCGCGACGCAACGCGGGGAGGCAGACAAGGTAT
AGGGCGGCGAGGCGGCTACAGCCGATAGTCTGGAACAGCGCACTTACGGGTTGCTGCGCAACCCAAGTGC
TACCGGCGCGGCAGCGTGACCCGTGTCGGCGGCTCCAACGGCTCGCCATCGTCCAGAAAACACGGCTCAT
CGGGCATCGGCAGGCGCTGCTGCCCGCGCCGTTCCCATTCCTCCGTTTCGGTCAAGGCTGGCAGGTCTGG
TTCCATGCCCGGAATGCCGGGCTGGCTGGGCGGCTCCTCGCCGGGGCCGGTCGGTAGTTGCTGCTCGCCC
GGATACAGGGTCGGGATGCGGCGCAGGTCGCCATGCCCCAACAGCGATTCGTCCTGGTCGTCGTGATCAA
CCACCACGGCGGCACTGAACACCGACAGGCGCAACTGGTCGCGGGGCTGGCCCCACGCCACGCGGTCATT
GACCACGTAGGCCGACACGGTGCCGGGGCCGTTGAGCTTCACGACGGAGATCCAGCGCTCGGCCACCAAG
TCCTTGACTGCGTATTGGACCGTCCGCAAAGAACGTCCGATGAGCTTGGAAAGTGTCTTCTGGCTGACCA
CCACGGCGTTCTGGTGGCCCATCTGCGCCACGAGGTGATGCAGCAGCATTGCCGCCGTGGGTTTCCTCGC
AATAAGCCCGGCCCACGCCTCATGCGCTTTGCGTTCCGTTTGCACCCAGTGACCGGGCTTGTTCTTGGCT
TGAATGCCGATTTCTCTGGACTGCGTGGCCATGCTTATCTCCATGCGGTAGGGGTGCCGCACGGTTGCGG
CACCATGCGCAATCAGCTGCAACTTTTCGGCAGCGCGACAACAATTATGCGTTGCGTAAAAGTGGCAGTC
AATTACAGATTTTCTTTAACCTACGCAATGAGCTATTGCGGGGGGTGCCGCAATGAGCTGTTGCGTACCC
CCCTTTTTTAAGTTGTTGATTTTTAAGTCTTTCGCATTTCGCCCTATATCTAGTTCTTTGGTGCCCAAAG
AAGGGCACCCCTGCGGGGTTCCCCCACGCCTTCGGCGCGGCTCCCCCTCCGGCAAAAAGTGGCCCCTCCG
GGGCTTGTTGATCGACTGCGCGGCCTTCGGCCTTGCCCAAGGTGGCGCTGCCCCCTTGGAACCCCCGCAC
TCGCCGCCGTGAGGCTCGGGGGGCAGGCGGGCGGGCTTCGCC
